>Addgene plasmid #120611 | Smp_048380-Cd4-bio-His | addgene full sequence | sequence record 234198 | Addgene NGS Result
CATGTTGACATTGATTATTGACTAGTTATTAATAGTAATCAATTACGGGGTCATTAGTTCATAGCCCATA
TATGGAGTTCCGCGTTACATAACTTACGGTAAATGGCCCGCCTGGCTGACCGCCCAACGACCCCCGCCCA
TTGACGTCAATAATGACGTATGTTCCCATAGTAACGCCAATAGGGACTTTCCATTGACGTCAATGGGTGG
AGTATTTACGGTAAACTGCCCACTTGGCAGTACATCAAGTGTATCATATGCCAAGTCCGCCCCCTATTGA
CGTCAATGACGGTAAATGGCCCGCCTGGCATTATGCCCAGTACATGACCTTACGGGACTTTCCTACTTGG
CAGTACATCTACGTATTAGTCATCGCTATTACCATGGTGATGCGGTTTTGGCAGTACACCAATGGGCGTG
GATAGCGGTTTGACTCACGGGGATTTCCAAGTCTCCACCCCATTGACGTCAATGGGAGTTTGTTTTGGCA
CCAAAATCAACGGGACTTTCCAAAATGTCGTAATAACCCCGCCCCGTTGACGCAAATGGGCGGTAGGCGT
GTACGGTGGGAGGTCTATATAAGCAGAGCTCGTTTAGTGAACCGTCAGATCCTCACTCTCTTCCGCATCG
CTGTCTGCGAGGGCCAGCTGTTGGGCTCGCGGTTGAGGACAAACTCTTCGCGGTCTTTCCAGTACTCTTG
GATCGGAAACCCGTCGGCCTCCGAACGGTACTCCGCCACCGAGGGACCTGAGCGAGTCCGCATCGACCGG
ATCGGAAAACCTCTCGAGAAAGGCGTCTAACCAGTCACAGTCGCAAGGTAGGCTGAGCACCGTGGCGGGC
GGCAGCGGGTGGCGGTCGGGGTTGTTTCTGGCGGAGGTGCTGCTGATGATGTAATTAAAGTAGGCGGTCT
TGAGACGGCGGATGGTCGAGGTGAGGTGTGGCAGGCTTGAGATCCAGCTGTTGGGGTGAGTACTCCCTCT
CAAAAGCGGGCATTACTTCTGCGCTAAGATTGTCAGTTTCCAAAAACGAGGAGGATTTGATATTCACCTG
GCCCGATCTGGCCATACACTTGAGTGACAATGACATCCACTTTGCCTTTCTCTCCACAGGTGTCCACTCC
CAGGTCCAAGTTTGCCACCATGGAGTTTCAGACCCAGGTACTCATGTCCCTGCTGCTCTGCATGTCTGGT
GCGGCCGCCCTGCGGCTGATCAACATCTTCCTGATCCAGTACCTGACCACCGCCCGGAAGCAGTGCTTCA
ACCTGGAACACGAGCTGGACTACTGCAGCCGGAAGCACAAGGTGCACATCCCCACCAGCCAGCTGAGCGG
CTACAGCTTCGGCTACGGCAGCCTGAACGACACCGAGTACATGTGCCGGACCCGGTGGCACATCCTGGTG
TTCCACTGCATGCGGAAGCGGGCCGAGGAAAGCTGCAACCACAGCGACGAGGAAAAGTTCCGGCAGATCA
TCTGGTCCATCAGCCTGGACACCCGGAAGTTCGAGAAGGCCGCTGCCTACATCTGCCACGAGCACAACCT
GCGGATCCTGCGCGAGCACCAGTACAAGTGCCTGAAGCAGCAGGAAAAGCTGGCCGAGCAGTGCGCCGTG
CACCGGAACGAGACAATCAAAGAAGTGGTGCTGGCCCTGCACAACCAGAGCAGCAGACTGCTGAGCAGCC
CCAACGAGTACTACAGCATCATCAAGCACACCCTGACCAGCTACGAGTGCAAGAGCCTGCGGACCAAGCT
GGACTGCCTGTACAACATCCTGCACAACGAGTGCCCCAGCAATGCCGTGCGCCTGATCATGAACTACTTC
AAAGAGACACTGCCCGACGGCTGCACCTTCAACTACGAGACACGGCTGAGCAAGCACCTGGAAAGCGTGC
AGATGACCCAGCTGATTAACAACGACGAGAACATCGACGAGCGGAACATCATGAAGCAGACCGTGATCCA
CAACTTCAACGACGTGCAGGCCAGCCCCTCTGGCGCGCCGTCGACCTCCATCACGGCCTATAAGAGTGAG
GGGGAGTCAGCGGAGTTCTCCTTCCCACTCAACCTTGGAGAGGAAAGCCTGCAGGGAGAGTTGAGATGGA
AGGCAGAGAAGGCTCCTTCTTCCCAGTCCTGGATCACCTTCTCCCTAAAGAACCAAAAGGTGTCTGTGCA
GAAGTCTACTAGCAACCCCAAGTTCCAGCTGTCCGAAACGCTCCCACTCACCCTTCAGATACCCCAGGTC
TCCCTTCAGTTTGCTGGTTCTGGCAACCTGACCCTGACTCTGGACAGAGGGATACTGTATCAGGAAGTGA
ACCTGGTGGTGATGAAAGTGACTCAGCCCGACAGCAACACTTTGACCTGTGAGGTGATGGGACCCACCTC
ACCCAAGATGAGACTGATCTTGAAGCAGGAGAATCAGGAGGCCAGGGTCTCCAGGCAGGAGAAAGTGATT
CAAGTGCAGGCCCCTGAAGCAGGGGTGTGGCAATGTCTACTGAGTGAAGGTGAAGAGGTCAAGATGGACT
CCAAGATCCAGGTTTTATCCAAAGGGTTGAATTCCGGCAGCCTGCACCACATCCTGGACGCCCAGAAGAT
GCTGTGGAACCACAGGGACAGGAACCTGCCTCCTCTGGCCCCTCTGGGCCCCCACCACCATCACCACCAT
TGAGTCTAGACACGTGATTAATTAAGGATCCCCCGACCTCGACCTCTGGCTAATAAAGGAAATTTATTTT
CATTGCAATAGTGTGTTGGAATTTTTTGTGTCTCTCACTCGGAAGGACATATGGGAGGGCAAATCATTTG
GTCGAGATCCCTCGGAGATCTCTAGCTAGAGGATCGATCCCCGCCCCGGACGAACTAAACCTGACTACGA
CATCTCTGCCCCTTCTTCGCGGGGCAGTGCATGTAATCCCTTCAGTTGGTTGGTACAACTTGCCAACTGG
GCCCTGTTCCACATGTGACACGGGGGGGGACCAAACACAAAGGGGTTCTCTGACTGTAGTTGACATCCTT
ATAAATGGATGTGCACATTTGCCAACACTGAGTGGCTTTCATCCTGGAGCAGACTTTGCAGTCTGTGGAC
TGCAACACAACATTGCCTTTATGTGTAACTCTTGGCTGAAGCTCTTACACCAATGCTGGGGGACATGTAC
CTCCCAGGGGCCCAGGAAGACTACGGGAGGCTACACCAACGTCAATCAGAGGGGCCTGTGTAGCTACCGA
TAAGCGGACCCTCAAGAGGGCATTAGCAATAGTGTTTATAAGGCCCCCTTGTTAACCCTAAACGGGTAGC
ATATGCTTCCCGGGTAGTAGTATATACTATCCAGACTAACCCTAATTCAATAGCATATGTTACCCAACGG
GAAGCATATGCTATCGAATTAGGGTTAGTAAAAGGGTCCTAAGGAACAGCGATATCTCCCACCCCATGAG
CTGTCACGGTTTTATTTACATGGGGTCAGGATTCCACGAGGGTAGTGAACCATTTTAGTCACAAGGGCAG
TGGCTGAAGATCAAGGAGCGGGCAGTGAACTCTCCTGAATCTTCGCCTGCTTCTTCATTCTCCTTCGTTT
AGCTAATAGAATAACTGCTGAGTTGTGAACAGTAAGGTGTATGTGAGGTGCTCGAAAACAAGGTTTCAGG
TGACGCCCCCAGAATAAAATTTGGACGGGGGGTTCAGTGGTGGCATTGTGCTATGACACCAATATAACCC
TCACAAACCCCTTGGGCAATAAATACTAGTGTAGGAATGAAACATTCTGAATATCTTTAACAATAGAAAT
CCATGGGGTGGGGACAAGCCGTAAAGACTGGATGTCCATCTCACACGAATTTATGGCTATGGGCAACACA
TAATCCTAGTGCAATATGATACTGGGGTTATTAAGATGTGTCCCAGGCAGGGACCAAGACAGGTGAACCA
TGTTGTTACACTCTATTTGTAACAAGGGGAAAGAGAGTGGACGCCGACAGCAGCGGACTCCACTGGTTGT
CTCTAACACCCCCGAAAATTAAACGGGGCTCCACGCCAATGGGGCCCATAAACAAAGACAAGTGGCCACT
CTTTTTTTTGAAATTGTGGAGTGGGGGCACGCGTCAGCCCCCACACGCCGCCCTGCGGTTTTGGACTGTA
AAATAAGGGTGTAATAACTTGGCTGATTGTAACCCCGCTAACCACTGCGGTCAAACCACTTGCCCACAAA
ACCACTAATGGCACCCCGGGGAATACCTGCATAAGTAGGTGGGCGGGCCAAGATAGGGGCGCGATTGCTG
CGATCTGGAGGACAAATTACACACACTTGCGCCTGAGCGCCAAGCACAGGGTTGTTGGTCCTCATATTCA
CGAGGTCGCTGAGAGCACGGTGGGCTAATGTTGCCATGGGTAGCATATACTACCCAAATATCTGGATAGC
ATATGCTATCCTAATCTATATCTGGGTAGCATAGGCTATCCTAATCTATATCTGGGTAGCATATGCTATC
CTAATCTATATCTGGGTAGTATATGCTATCCTAATTTATATCTGGGTAGCATAGGCTATCCTAATCTATA
TCTGGGTAGCATATGCTATCCTAATCTATATCTGGGTAGTATATGCTATCCTAATCTGTATCCGGGTAGC
ATATGCTATCCTAATAGAGATTAGGGTAGTATATGCTATCCTAATTTATATCTGGGTAGCATATACTACC
CAAATATCTGGATAGCATATGCTATCCTAATCTATATCTGGGTAGCATATGCTATCCTAATCTATATCTG
GGTAGCATAGGCTATCCTAATCTATATCTGGGTAGCATATGCTATCCTAATCTATATCTGGGTAGTATAT
GCTATCCTAATTTATATCTGGGTAGCATAGGCTATCCTAATCTATATCTGGGTAGCATATGCTATCCTAA
TCTATATCTGGGTAGTATATGCTATCCTAATCTGTATCCGGGTAGCATATGCTATCCTCATGATAAGCTG
TCAAACATGAGAATTTTCTTGAAGACGAAAGGGCCTCGTGATACGCCTATTTTTATAGGTTAATGTCATG
ATAATAATGGTTTCTTAGACGTCAGGTGGCACTTTTCGGGGAAATGTGCGCGGAACCCCTATTTGTTTAT
TTTTCTAAATACATTCAAATATGTATCCGCTCATGAGACAATAACCCTGATAAATGCTTCAATAATATTG
AAAAAGGAAGAGTATGAGTATTCAACATTTCCGTGTCGCCCTTATTCCCTTTTTTGCGGCATTTTGCCTT
CCTGTTTTTGCTCACCCAGAAACGCTGGTGAAAGTAAAAGATGCTGAAGATCAGTTGGGTGCACGAGTGG
GTTACATCGAACTGGATCTCAACAGCGGTAAGATCCTTGAGAGTTTTCGCCCCGAAGAACGTTTTCCAAT
GATGAGCACTTTTAAAGTTCTGCTATGTGGCGCGGTATTATCCCGTGTTGACGCCGGGCAAGAGCAACTC
GGTCGCCGCATACACTATTCTCAGAATGACTTGGTTGAGTACTCACCAGTCACAGAAAAGCATCTTACGG
ATGGCATGACAGTAAGAGAATTATGCAGTGCTGCCATAACCATGAGTGATAACACTGCGGCCAACTTACT
TCTGACAACGATCGGAGGACCGAAGGAGCTAACCGCTTTTTTGCACAACATGGGGGATCATGTAACTCGC
CTTGATCGTTGGGAACCGGAGCTGAATGAAGCCATACCAAACGACGAGCGTGACACCACGATGCCTGCAG
CAATGGCAACAACGTTGCGCAAACTATTAACTGGCGAACTACTTACTCTAGCTTCCCGGCAACAATTAAT
AGACTGGATGGAGGCGGATAAAGTTGCAGGACCACTTCTGCGCTCGGCCCTTCCGGCTGGCTGGTTTATT
GCTGATAAATCTGGAGCCGGTGAGCGTGGGTCTCGCGGTATCATTGCAGCACTGGGGCCAGATGGTAAGC
CCTCCCGTATCGTAGTTATCTACACGACGGGGAGTCAGGCAACTATGGATGAACGAAATAGACAGATCGC
TGAGATAGGTGCCTCACTGATTAAGCATTGGTAACTGTCAGACCAAGTTTACTCATATATACTTTAGATT
GATTTAAAACTTCATTTTTAATTTAAAAGGATCTAGGTGAAGATCCTTTTTGATAATCTCATGACCAAAA
TCCCTTAACGTGAGTTTTCGTTCCACTGAGCGTCAGACCCCGTAGAAAAGATCAAAGGATCTTCTTGAGA
TCCTTTTTTTCTGCGCGTAATCTGCTGCTTGCAAACAAAAAAACCACCGCTACCAGCGGTGGTTTGTTTG
CCGGATCAAGAGCTACCAACTCTTTTTCCGAAGGTAACTGGCTTCAGCAGAGCGCAGATACCAAATACTG
TTCTTCTAGTGTAGCCGTAGTTAGGCCACCACTTCAAGAACTCTGTAGCACCGCCTACATACCTCGCTCT
GCTAATCCTGTTACCAGTGGCTGCTGCCAGTGGCGATAAGTCGTGTCTTACCGGGTTGGACTCAAGACGA
TAGTTACCGGATAAGGCGCAGCGGTCGGGCTGAACGGGGGGTTCGTGCACACAGCCCAGCTTGGAGCGAA
CGACCTACACCGAACTGAGATACCTACAGCGTGAGCTATGAGAAAGCGCCACGCTTCCCGAAGGGAGAAA
GGCGGACAGGTATCCGGTAAGCGGCAGGGTCGGAACAGGAGAGCGCACGAGGGAGCTTCCAGGGGGAAAC
GCCTGGTATCTTTATAGTCCTGTCGGGTTTCGCCACCTCTGACTTGAGCGTCGATTTTTGTGATGCTCGT
CAGGGGGGCGGAGCCTATGGAAAAACGCCAGCAACGCGGCCTTTTTACGGTTCCTGGCCTTTTGCTGGCC
TTTTGCTCACATGTTCTTTCCTGCGTTATCCCCTGATTCTGTGGATAACCGTATTACCGCCTTTGAGTGA
GCTGATACCGCTCGCCGCAGCCGAACGACCGAGCGCAGCGAGTCAGTGAGCGAGGAAGCGGAAGAGCGCC
CAATACGCAAACCGCCTCTCCCCGCGCGTTGGCCGATTCATTAATGCAGCTGGCACGACAGGTTTCCCGA
CTGGAAAGCGGGCAGTGAGCGCAACGCAATTAATGTGAGTTAGCTCACTCATTAGGCACCCCAGGCTTTA
CACTTTATGCTTCCGGCTCGTATGTTGTGTGGAATTGTGAGCGGATAACAATTTCACACAGGAAACAGCT
ATGACCATGATTACGCCAAGCTCTAGCTAGAGGTCGACCAATTCTCATGTTTGACAGCTTATCATCGCAG
ATCCGGGCAACGTTGTTGCCATTGCTGCAGGCGCAGAACTGGTAGGTATGGAAGATCTATACATTGAATC
AATATTGGCAATTAGCCATATTAGTCATTGGTTATATAGCATAAATCAATATTGGCTATTGGCCATTGCA
TACGTTGTATCTATATCATAATATGTACATTTATATTGGCTCATGTCCAATATGACCGC
Features (pLannotate 1.2.2; 18 found; start..end, strand, type, name):
      7..386     +  enhancer       CMV enhancer: human cytomegalovirus immediate early enhancer
    388..587     +  promoter       CMV promoter: human cytomegalovirus (CMV) immediate early promoter
    655..693     +  misc_feature   Ad SA (fragment): adenovirus major late transcript splice acceptor (Friedrich and Soriano, 1991)
    726..935     -  CDS            PTP (fragment): TERM_ADE02 - Experimental evidence at protein level: Swiss-Prot protein existence level 1. Protein covalently bound to the viral DNA that acts as a primer for viral genomic replication by DNA strand displacement. Assembles on the viral origin of replication in an initiation complex with viral polymerase, DBP, host NFIA and host POU2F1/OCT1. During initiation, the polymerase covalently couples the first dCTP with Ser- 580 of pTP. The terminal protein stimulates the template activity over 20 fold compared to protein-free templates. Neo-synthesized viral genomes are linked to two preterminal prot
    966..1055    +  intron         chimeric intron (fragment): chimera between introns from adenovirus and immunoglobulin heavy chain genes
   1074..1120    +  CDS            IgH signal sequence (fragment): signal sequence from the mouse immunoglobulin heavy chain variable region
   1959..2552    +  CDS            Cd4 (fragment): CD4_RAT - Experimental evidence at protein level: Swiss-Prot protein existence level 1. Integral membrane glycoprotein that plays an essential role in the immune response and serves multiple functions in responses against both external and internal offenses. In T-cells, functions primarily as a coreceptor for MHC class II molecule:peptide complex. The antigens presented by class II peptides are derived from extracellular proteins while class I peptides are derived from cytosolic proteins. Interacts simultaneously with the T-cell receptor (TCR) and the MHC class II presented by antigen presenti
   2712..2767    +  polyA_signal   β-globin poly(A) signal: rabbit β-globin polyadenylation signal (Gil and Proudfoot, 1987)
   3281..4962    -  rep_origin     oriP (fragment): Epstein-Barr virus oriP replication origin (Yates et al., 2000)
   5089..5193    +  promoter       AmpR promoter: bla
   5194..6054    +  CDS            AmpR: β-lactamase; bla; confers resistance to ampicillin, carbenicillin, and related antibiotics
   6225..6813    +  rep_origin     ori: high-copy-number ColE1/pMB1/pBR322/pUC origin of replication
   6996..7088    +  CDS            lacI (fragment): lac repressor; lacI; The lac repressor binds to the lac operator to inhibit transcription in E. coli. This inhibition can be relieved by adding lactose or isopropyl-β-D-thiogalactopyranoside (IPTG).
   7101..7122    +  protein_bind   CAP binding site: CAP binding activates transcription in the presence of cAMP. E. coli catabolite activator protein
   7137..7167    +  promoter       lac promoter: promoter for the E. coli lac operon
   7175..7191    +  protein_bind   lac operator: The lac repressor binds to the lac operator to inhibit transcription in E. coli. This inhibition can be relieved by adding lactose or isopropyl-β-D-thiogalactopyranoside (IPTG). lac repressor encoded by lacI
   7261..7277    +  promoter       tet promoter (fragment): E. coli promoter for tetracycline efflux protein gene
   7287..7312    -  CDS            bla(M) (fragment): β-lactamase lacking the signal sequence; bla(M); allows cytosolic expression of β-lactamase
