[The description below was written by a language model from this plasmid's Addgene catalogue record and pLannotate feature annotations shown in this document.]
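Description:
Smp_048380-Cd4-bio-His is a mammalian expression plasmid built on the pTT3 backbone for producing a recombinant, secreted form of the Schistosoma mansoni protein Smp_048380. It is propagated in E. coli as a high-copy plasmid through a ColE1/pUC-type origin and selected with ampicillin via the β-lactamase gene. The backbone also carries a fragment of the Epstein-Barr virus oriP, which in cell lines expressing EBNA1 supports episomal retention of the plasmid and helps boost yields in transient transfection. Short lac-region remnants (CAP site, lac promoter and operator, a lacI fragment) are backbone leftovers with no evident role in expression.

The expression cassette is driven by the CMV immediate-early enhancer and promoter, followed by adenovirus-derived leader and splice sequences and a chimeric intron fragment that improve mRNA processing; the antisense "PTP" annotation in this region most likely reflects that adenoviral leader sequence rather than a real coding element. A mouse immunoglobulin heavy-chain signal sequence fragment lies just upstream of the insert position and would direct the product into the secretory pathway. The 793 bp Smp_048380 insert, cloned between retained NotI and AscI sites, falls in the unannotated gap of the feature table. It is fused at its C terminus to rat Cd4 domains 3 and 4, a biotinylation ("bio") sequence and a 6His tag, and the transcript ends at a rabbit β-globin polyadenylation signal. The Cd4 and bio-His tags are recorded as backbone-encoded; only the Cd4 portion is annotated. These tags typically allow antibody detection, capture on streptavidin and nickel-affinity purification. The construct belongs to a library of S. mansoni cell-surface and secreted proteins used to identify early serological markers of infection.
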