Addgene plasmid #120611: Smp_048380-Cd4-bio-His
Purpose: Expression of recombinant S. mansoni protein
Depositing lab: Gavin Wright. Depositing organization: Wellcome Sanger Institute. Publication: A library of cell-surface and secreted proteins from Schistosoma mansoni identifies early serological markers of infection. Cécile Crosnier, Anna V. Protasio, Gabriel Rinaldi, Shona Wilson, Matthew Berriman, Gavin J. Wright. bioRXiv 10.1101/593616.
Backbone
  Vector backbone: pTT3
  Backbone manufacturer: Yves Durocher, NRC
  Backbone size w/o insert (bp): 6686
  Vector type: Mammalian Expression
Growth in bacteria
  Bacterial resistance: Ampicillin, 100 μg/mL
  Growth temperature: 37°C
  Growth strain: DH5alpha
  Copy number: High Copy
Gene/Insert
  Gene/Insert name: Smp_048380
  Species: Schistosoma mansoni
  Insert size (bp): 793
  Entrez Gene: Smp_048380 (a.k.a. Smp_048380)
  Promoter: CMV
  Tag / fusion protein: ratCd4(d3+4)-bio-6His (C terminal on backbone)
  Cloning method: Restriction Enzyme; 5′ cloning site NotI (not destroyed); 3′ cloning site AscI (not destroyed)
Terms and licenses: Academic/Nonprofit Terms; Industry Terms: Not Available to Industry
How to cite: Smp_048380-Cd4-bio-His was a gift from Gavin Wright (Addgene plasmid # 120611 ; http://n2t.net/addgene:120611 ; RRID:Addgene_120611)
